>Addgene plasmid #11969 | pET-NEMOL329P | addgene partial sequence | sequence record 18719 | 11969 with T7 terminal
AGCAGCCGGATCTCAGTGGTGGTGGTGGTGGTGCTCGAGCTACTCAATGCACTCCATGACATGTATCTGC
AGGGTGTCCATATCAGGGGCCTGATACTGGCACTTGGGACAGCAGAAGTCAGGTGGCTCCTCGGGGGGGC
TCCTCCTCTGGCTGGGCAGGGCCAGGGGAGAGGAGAGGTAGGCAGGGGCGGGGGGCAAGGGGGCCTGGGA
GACCTCGACATGCCGCTTCCTCATGTCCTCGATCCTGGCCGACTCCTGACAGCTGGCCTTCAGTTTGCTG
TACTCCCTCTGCAGCTGCTCCAGCTGCTCCTGCGGGAGCTCCTTCTTCTCGGCCAGCTTCTCCCGGGCCT
GCCTCTCAGCCTGGAAGTCCGCCTTGTAGATATCCGCCTGGGCCTTCATCACCGGAACGGTCTCCATCAC
AATCTTGTGCTGCTCGGCCTCCTCCTTCAGCTTATCGATCACCTCCTGTTTGGCCACCAGGGCCTCCTCG
GCCTGCTGGAGCTGCTGTTTGAGATCTTCCAGCTGCATTCCTCGCTTCCGCTCACTGCCCACCACGCTGC
TCTTGATGTGGTTGTCGTATTCTTGGAAGAGCTGGTGATAGGCCACCTGCAACTGGGCCAGCTTCCTCTT
CTCCTCCGAGGCGGCCTGGCGCTCCATGCGGAGCGCGGTCTCCACGCTCTGGCCCTGCATGCGCAGCTGG
TCCACCTGCACGCTGTGCTGCTGCTGCAGCGCCTCGCGCTCACTCTCCAGCTGCCGCGCCTGCTCGCTGG
CCGCCCGGGCCCGACCCTCCAGAGCCTGGCATTCCTTAGTGGCAGCCTCCAAGCGACTCTGGCTCTCCTG
CAGCTCCCCGAGCAAGGACGTCACCTGGGCTTTCACAGAGGCCTTGTCCTCAGCCATCTGCTGCTGGCAT
CTCTTCAGGTGCTCCACCTCCCGCAGAGCCTGCTCCTTCTGCCTCTTCAGATCGAGCTTC
