[The description below was written by a language model from this plasmid's Addgene catalogue record.]
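Description:
pET-NEMOL329P is a bacterial expression plasmid built on the pET28a backbone (about 5.4 kb without insert) and carrying a roughly 1.3 kb human IKBKG coding sequence, which encodes NEMO, also known as IKKgamma, the regulatory subunit of the IkB kinase complex. The insert was cloned between the EcoRI and XhoI sites, both of which remain intact, so it sits in frame with the N-terminal polyhistidine tag supplied by the vector. The plasmid confers kanamycin resistance, is listed as low copy, and is maintained in a standard cloning strain. No feature table accompanies the record. However, pET28a vectors generally drive expression from a T7 promoter under lac operator control, which requires a host supplying T7 RNA polymerase for induced protein production. The T7 sequencing primer listed for the 5′ end is consistent with this arrangement.

The defining feature of the insert is a point mutation replacing leucine 329 with proline. The associated publication describes NEMO as a sensor of Lys 63-linked polyubiquitin chains in NF-kappaB activation. This suggests that the mutant is meant for comparison with wild-type protein in studies of that function, although the record does not state the specific effect of the substitution. In practice the construct is suited to producing His-tagged recombinant NEMO L329P in E. coli, purifying it by metal-affinity chromatography, and using it in in vitro biochemical work such as binding or pull-down assays.
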