Addgene plasmid #11969: pET-NEMOL329P
Depositing lab: Jon Ashwell. Depositing organization: National Cancer Institute (NCI). Publication: NEMO is a sensor of Lys 63-linked polyubiquitination and functions in NF-kappaB activation. Wu CJ, Conze DB, Li T, Srinivasula SM, Ashwell JD. Nat Cell Biol. 2006 Apr . 8(4):398-406. 10.1038/ncb1384 PubMed 16547522.
Backbone
  Vector backbone: pET28a
  Backbone size w/o insert (bp): 5370
  Vector type: Bacterial Expression
Growth in bacteria
  Bacterial resistance: Kanamycin, 50 μg/mL
  Growth temperature: 37°C
  Growth strain: DH5alpha
  Copy number: Low Copy
Gene/Insert
  Gene/Insert name: NEMOL329P (alt names: NEMO; IKKgamma)
  Species: H. sapiens (human)
  Insert size (bp): 1290
  Mutation: Leucine329 to Proline
  GenBank ID: NM_003639
  Entrez Gene: IKBKG (a.k.a. AMCBX1, EDAID1, FIP-3, FIP3, Fip3p, IKK-gamma, IKKAP1, IKKG, IMD33, IP, IP1, IP2, IPD2, NEMO, SAIDX, ZC2HC9)
  Tag / fusion protein: His (N terminal on backbone)
  Cloning method: Restriction Enzyme; 5′ cloning site EcoRI (not destroyed); 3′ cloning site XhoI (not destroyed)
  Sequencing primers: 5′ T7
Terms and licenses: Academic/Nonprofit Terms; Industry Terms: Not Available to Industry
How to cite: pET-NEMOL329P was a gift from Jon Ashwell (Addgene plasmid # 11969 ; http://n2t.net/addgene:11969 ; RRID:Addgene_11969)
